Addgene plasmid #249183: pHoY110_pAC8_hsDCAF5_FL
Purpose: Express DCAF5(full length) in Insect cells
Depositing lab: Eric Fischer. Depositing organization: Dana-Farber Cancer Institute. Publication: Targeting DCAF5 suppresses SMARCB1-mutant cancer by stabilizing SWI/SNF. Radko-Juettner S, Yue H, Myers JA, Carter RD, Robertson AN, Mittal P, Zhu Z, Hansen BS, Donovan KA, Hunkeler M, Rosikiewicz W, Wu Z, McReynolds MG, Roy Burman SS, Schmoker AM, Mageed N, Brown SA, Mobley RJ, Partridge JF, Stewart EA, Pruett-Miller SM, Nabet B, Peng J, Gray NS, Fischer ES, Roberts CWM. Nature. 2024 Apr;628(8007):442-449. doi: 10.1038/s41586-024-07250-1. Epub 2024 Mar 27. PubMed 38538798.
Backbone
  Vector backbone: pAC8
  Vector type: Insect Expression
Growth in bacteria
  Bacterial resistance: Ampicillin, 100 μg/mL
  Growth temperature: 37°C
  Growth strain: DH5alpha
  Copy number: High Copy
Gene/Insert
  Gene/Insert name: DCAF5 full length (alt names: DDB1- and CUL4-associated factor 5; BCRG2, KIAA1824, WDR22)
  Species: H. sapiens (human)
  Insert size (bp): 2961
  Mutation: N/A
  Entrez Gene: DCAF5 (a.k.a. BCRG2, BCRP2, D14S1461E, WDR22)
  Tag / fusion protein: Strep_BirA_short-linker-TEV (N terminal on insert)
  Cloning method: Gibson Cloning
  Sequencing primers: 5′ GATAACCATCTCGCAAATAAATAAGTATTTTACTG; 3′ AATTGTCTGTAAATCAACAACGCACAGAATC
Terms and licenses: Academic/Nonprofit Terms; Industry Terms: Not Available to Industry
How to cite: pHoY110_pAC8_hsDCAF5_FL was a gift from Eric Fischer (Addgene plasmid # 249183 ; http://n2t.net/addgene:249183 ; RRID:Addgene_249183)
