[The description below was written by a language model from this plasmid's Addgene catalogue record and pLannotate feature annotations shown in this document.]
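Description:
pHoY110_pAC8_hsDCAF5_FL is a baculovirus transfer plasmid built on the pAC8 backbone for producing full-length human DCAF5 in insect cells. DCAF5, also known as WDR22 or BCRG2, is a DDB1- and CUL4-associated factor thought to act as a substrate receptor for the CUL4-DDB1 E3 ubiquitin ligase. In E. coli the roughly 9.7 kb plasmid replicates from a high-copy ColE1/pUC-type origin and is selected with ampicillin through the bla (AmpR) gene and its own promoter. An M13 phage origin is also present, along with small remnants of lacI, rop and bom that appear to be backbone carry-over rather than functional elements.

The expression cassette is driven by the AcMNPV polyhedrin promoter, a very late baculoviral promoter. It directs an N-terminally tagged DCAF5 open reading frame. The tag module contains a Strep-tag II for Strep-Tactin affinity purification and an AviTag, the BirA substrate peptide that allows site-specific enzymatic biotinylation. According to the catalogue entry, these are followed by a short linker and a TEV protease site for tag removal, although the TEV site is not annotated separately in the feature table.

In the opposite orientation, a p10 promoter drives the red fluorescent protein DsRed.M1, terminated by an HSV TK polyadenylation signal. This presumably serves as a visual marker of infected cells. A single loxP site is also annotated upstream of this reporter. Both cassettes are flanked by baculoviral lef2/ORF603 and ORF1629 sequences, which provide homology arms for recombination into a baculovirus genome to generate recombinant virus. The construct is intended for recombinant DCAF5 protein production; the associated publication concerns DCAF5 as a target in SMARCB1-mutant cancer.
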