Features (pLannotate 1.2.2; 20 found; start..end, strand, type, name):
     57..645     +  rep_origin     ori: high-copy-number ColE1/pMB1/pBR322/pUC origin of replication
    828..881     +  CDS            lacI (fragment): lac repressor; lacI; The lac repressor binds to the lac operator to inhibit transcription in E. coli. This inhibition can be relieved by adding lactose or isopropyl-β-D-thiogalactopyranoside (IPTG).
   1208..1332    +  CDS            lef2: baculovirus late expression factor 2
   1370..1975    +  CDS            ORF603: baculovirus ORF603 protein
   2039..2072    +  protein_bind   loxP: Cre-mediated recombination occurs in the 8-bp core sequence (GCATACAT). Cre recombinase
   2262..2310    -  polyA_signal   HSV TK poly(A) signal: herpes simplex virus thymidine kinase polyadenylation signal (Cole and Stacy, 1985)
   2391..3065    -  CDS            DsRed.M1: DsRed.M1 is a basic (constitutively fluorescent) red fluorescent protein published in 2007, derived from Discosoma sp..
   3074..3183    -  promoter       p10 promoter: baculovirus promoter for expression in insect cells
   3238..3329    +  promoter       polyhedrin promoter: polh from Autographa californica; promoter for the baculovirus polyhedrin gene
   3347..3369    +  CDS            Strep-Tag II (fragment): peptide that binds Strep-Tactin®, an engineered form of streptavidin
   3380..3424    +  CDS            AviTag™: peptide tag that allows for enzymatic biotinylation
   3473..6298    +  CDS            DCAF5: DCAF5_HUMAN - Also known as BCRG2, KIAA1824, WDR22. Experimental evidence at protein level: Swiss-Prot protein existence level 1. May function as a substrate receptor for CUL4-DDB1 E3 ubiquitin-protein ligase complex. From Homo sapiens (Human).
   6338..7695    +  misc_recomb    baculovirus recombination region (ORF1629): contains part of ORF1629
   7693..7770    -  CDS            P61 (fragment): P78_NPVAC - Experimental evidence at protein level: Swiss-Prot protein existence level 1. Plays a role in the transport of the nucleocapsids from the cytoplasm toward the host nucleus together with the host actin- polymerizing Arp2/3 complex. From Autographa californica nuclear polyhedrosis virus (AcMNPV).
   7772..7823    -  misc_feature   bom (fragment): basis of mobility region from pBR322
   7842..8222    +  rep_origin     M13 ori (sequence partly withheld): M13 bacteriophage origin of replication; arrow indicates direction of (+) strand synthesis
   8298..8347    -  misc_feature   bom (fragment): basis of mobility region from pBR322
   8449..8484    -  CDS            rop (fragment): Rop protein, which maintains plasmids at low copy number; rop
   8579..8683    +  promoter       AmpR promoter: bla
   8684..9544    +  CDS            AmpR: β-lactamase; bla; confers resistance to ampicillin, carbenicillin, and related antibiotics
>Addgene plasmid #249183 | pHoY110_pAC8_hsDCAF5_FL | addgene full sequence | sequence record 494099 | Addgene NGS Result
CGTGAGTTTTCGTTCCACTGAGCGTCAGACCCCGTAGAAAAGATCAAAGGATCTTCTTGAGATCCTTTTT
TTCTGCGCGTAATCTGCTGCTTGCAAACAAAAAAACCACCGCTACCAGCGGTGGTTTGTTTGCCGGATCA
AGAGCTACCAACTCTTTTTCCGAAGGTAACTGGCTTCAGCAGAGCGCAGATACCAAATACTGTTCTTCTA
GTGTAGCCGTAGTTAGGCCACCACTTCAAGAACTCTGTAGCACCGCCTACATACCTCGCTCTGCTAATCC
TGTTACCAGTGGCTGCTGCCAGTGGCGATAAGTCGTGTCTTACCGGGTTGGACTCAAGACGATAGTTACC
GGATAAGGCGCAGCGGTCGGGCTGAACGGGGGGTTCGTGCACACAGCCCAGCTTGGAGCGAACGACCTAC
ACCGAACTGAGATACCTACAGCGTGAGCTATGAGAAAGCGCCACGCTTCCCGAAGGGAGAAAGGCGGACA
GGTATCCGGTAAGCGGCAGGGTCGGAACAGGAGAGCGCACGAGGGAGCTTCCAGGGGGAAACGCCTGGTA
TCTTTATAGTCCTGTCGGGTTTCGCCACCTCTGACTTGAGCGTCGATTTTTGTGATGCTCGTCAGGGGGG
CGGAGCCTATGGAAAAACGCCAGCAACGCGGCCTTTTTACGGTTCCTGGCCTTTTGCTGGCCTTTTGCTC
ACATGTTCTTTCCTGCGTTATCCCCTGATTCTGTGGATAACCGTATTACCGCCTTTGAGTGAGCTGATAC
CGCTCGCCGCAGCCGAACGACCGAGCGCAGCGAGTCAGTGAGCGAGGAAGCGGAAGAGCGCCCAATACGC
AAACCGCCTCTCCCCGCGCGTTGGCCGATTCATTAATGCAGAACGGCTCCGCCCACTATTAATGAAATTA
AAAATTCCAATTTTAAAAAACGCAGCAAGAGAAACATTTGTATGAAAGAATGCGTAGAAGGAAAGAAAAA
TGTCGTCGACATGCTGAACAACAAGATTAATATGCCTCCGTGTATAAAAAAAATATTGAACGATTTGAAA
GAAAACAATGTACCGCGCGGCGGTATGTACAGGAAGAGGTTTATACTAAACTGTTACATTGCAAACGTGG
TTTCGTGTGCCAAGTGTGAAAACCGATGTTTAATCAAGGCTCTGACGCATTTCTACAACCACGACTCCAA
GTGTGTGGGTGAAGTCATGCATCTTTTAATCAAATCCCAAGATGTGTATAAACCACCAAACTGCCAAAAA
ATGAAAACTGTCGACAAGCTCTGTCCGTTTGCTGGCAACTGCAAGGGTCTCAATCCTATTTGTAATTATT
GAATAATAAAACAATTATAAATGTCAAATTTGTTTTTTATTAACGATACAAACCAAACGCAACAAGAACA
TTTGTAGTATTATCTATAATTGAAAACGCGTAGTTATAATCGCTGAGGTAATATTTAAAATCATTTTCAA
ATGATTCACAGTTAATTTGCGACAATATAATTTTATTTTCACATAAACTAGACGCCTTGTCGTCTTCTTC
TTCGTATTCCTTCTCTTTTTCATTTTTCTCCTCATAAAAATTAACATAGTTATTATCGTATCCATATATG
TATCTATCGTATAGAGTAAATTTTTTGTTGTCATAAATATATATGTCTTTTTTAATGGGGTGTATAGTAC
CGCTGCGCATAGTTTTTCTGTAATTTACAACAGTGCTATTTTCTGGTAGTTCTTCGGAGTGTGTTGCTTT
AATTATTAAATTTATATAATCAATGAATTTGGGATCGTCGGTTTTGTACAATATGTTGCCGGCATAGTAC
GCAGCTTCTTCTAGTTCAATTACACCATTTTTTAGCAGCACCGGATTAACATAACTTTCCAAAATGTTGT
ACGAACCGTTAAACAAAAACAGTTCACCTCCCTTTTCTATACTATTGTCTGCGAGCAGTTGTTTGTTGTT
AAAAATAACAGCCATTGTAATGAGACGCACAAACTAATATCACAAACTGGAAATGTCTATCAATATATAG
TTGCTGATATAACTTCGTATAGCATACATTATACGAAGTTATCTGGTTGAAACGTACCCGTAGTGGCTAT
GGCAGGGCTTGCCGCCCCGACGTTGGCTGCGAGCCCTGGGCCTTCACCCGAACTTGGGGGTTGGGGTGGG
GAAAAGGAAGAAACGCGGGCGTATTGGTCCCAATGGGGTCTCGGTGGGGTATCGACAGAGTGCCAGCCCT
GGGACCGAACCCCGCGTTTATGAACAAACGACCCAACACCCGTGCGTTTTATTCTGTCTTTTTATTGCCG
TCATAGCGCGGGTTCCTTCCGGTATTGTCTCCTTCCGTGTTTCAGTTAGCCTCCCCCATCTCCCGCTATT
ACTCGAGTCACTGGGAGCCGGAGTGGCGGGCCTCGGCGTGCTCGTACTGCTCCACCACGGTGTAGTCCTC
GTTGTGGTTGGTGATGTCCAGCTTGGAGTCCACGTAGTGGTTGCCGGGCAGCTGCACGGGCTTCTTGGCC
TTGTACACGGTCTTGAAGTCGCAGGTGTAGTGGCCGCCGTCCTTCAGCTTCAGGGCGTGGGAGATCTCGC
CCTTCAGCACGCCGTCCTGGGGGTACAGCTTCTCGGTGGAGGGCTCCCAGCCGGCAGTCTTCTTCTGCAT
TACGGGGCCGTCGGCGGGGAAGTTCACGCCCTTGAACTTCACCTTGTAGATGAAGGTGCCGTCCTGCAGG
GAGGAGTCCTGCTGCACCTCCACCACGCCGCCGTCCTCGAAGTTCATGGAGCGCTCCCAGGTGAAGCCCT
CGGGGAAGGACAGCTTCATGTAGTCGGGGATGTCGGCGGGGTGCTTCACGTAGGCCTTGGAGCCGTACTG
GAACTGGGGGGACAGGATGTCCCAGGCGAAGGGCAGGGGGCCGCCCTTGGTCACCTGCAGCTTGGCGGTC
TGGGTGCCCTCGTAGGGCTTGCCCTCGCCCTCGCCCTCGATCTCGAAGTAGTGGCCGTTCACGGAGCCCT
CCATGCGCACCTTGAACTGCATGAACTCCTTGATGACGTCCTCGGTGTTGTCCATGGTAGAGTGATTGTA
AATAAAATGTAATTTACAGTATAGTATTTTAATTAATATACAAATGATTTGATAATAATTCTTATTTAAC
TATAATATATTGTGTTGGGTTGAATTAAAGGTCCGTATACTAGTATCGATTCGCGACCTACTCCGGAATA
TTAATAGAGTTGCTGATATCATGGAGATAATTAAAATGATAACCATCTCGCAAATAAATAAGTATTTTAC
TGTTTTCGTAACAGTTTTGTAATAAAAAAACCTATAAATACGGATCTACCATGGACTGGAGCCACCCGCA
GTTCGAAAAATCCGCGGTCGGCCTGAACGACATCTTCGAGGCTCAGAAAATCGAATGGCACGAAGGTGGA
GGAGGTTCTGGAGAGAACCTCTACTTCCAGGGAGGCGGCCGCATGAAGAGGCGAGCTGGTCTGGGCGGTT
CCATGAGATCTGTTGTTGGCTTTCTCTCTCAACGTGGACTGCACGGAGATCCACTGTTGACGCAAGACTT
CCAACGTCGTCGATTGAGGGGTTGCCGTAACCTATATAAGAAGGATTTGCTTGGTCATTTCGGCTGCGTG
AACGCAATCGAATTTAGCAATAACGGTGGTCAATGGCTTGTCAGCGGTGGAGATGACCGCCGTGTGTTGC
TCTGGCACATGGAACAGGCTATCCATTCACGCGTCAAGCCCATTCAGCTTAAAGGCGAACACCATTCAAA
CATTTTCTGCCTCGCCTTTAACAGCGGAAACACGAAGGTATTTAGCGGCGGCAACGATGAGCAAGTGATA
CTACACGACGTTGAATCATCAGAAACTCTTGACGTCTTTGCTCACGAAGATGCAGTTTACGGTCTGTCAG
TGTCGCCCGTGAACGATAACATCTTTGCTTCGTCAAGCGACGACGGTAGGGTTTTGATTTGGGACATCCG
TGAGTCGCCACACGGCGAGCCCTTCTGTCTCGCTAACTACCCATCCGCTTTTCACAGTGTCATGTTCAAT
CCAGTCGAACCTAGATTGCTGGCTACTGCTAATAGTAAAGAGGGAGTGGGCCTCTGGGATATCCGTAAAC
CGCAGAGTTCCTTGCTTCGATACGGTGGCAACCTGAGTCTACAATCCGCTATGTCTGTCCGTTTTAATAG
CAACGGAACTCAATTGCTCGCTCTCCGAAGACGCCTTCCACCGGTCCTTTATGACATCCACTCGCGCCTG
CCGGTGTTCCAATTCGATAACCAGGGTTACTTCAATTCCTGCACCATGAAAAGTTGCTGCTTTGCGGGCG
ACCGTGATCAATACATTCTGTCTGGATCGGACGATTTTAACCTCTATATGTGGCGCATACCAGCCGACCC
GGAAGCCGGTGGTATCGGACGCGTAGTTAACGGAGCTTTTATGGTCCTGAAAGGCCACCGTTCCATTGTT
AACCAAGTGCGTTTCAACCCTCACACGTACATGATCTGCAGCTCTGGAGTCGAGAAAATTATCAAAATAT
GGTCCCCCTACAAGCAACCAGGTTGCACCGGTGACCTGGATGGCAGGATCGAAGACGATTCACGCTGTTT
GTACACCCATGAAGAATACATTTCCCTTGTACTCAACTCAGGCTCAGGCCTGTCCCACGACTACGCGAAC
CAGTCGGTGCAGGAAGACCCCCGCATGATGGCCTTCTTCGACAGCCTAGTCAGGCGCGAGATAGAGGGTT
GGTCATCTGATTCTGACTCCGACCTATCTGAGTCAACCATTCTCCAACTGCACGCCGGCGTGTCAGAGCG
ATCTGGTTACACGGATTCTGAATCCTCGGCGTCCCTGCCTAGGTCTCCACCGCCAACAGTGGACGAATCT
GCTGACAATGCGTTCCACTTGGGTCCACTGCGCGTCACAACAACTAACACTGTAGCTTCGACTCCACCTA
CTCCGACGTGCGAAGACGCTGCGTCCCGTCAACAAAGGTTGTCCGCGCTGAGACGATACCAGGACAAGAG
ATTGCTTGCGTTGTCGAACGAGAGTGACAGTGAAGAAAACGTGTGTGAAGTCGAACTGGACACAGATCTC
TTCCCCCGCCCGAGGTCCCCCTCGCCAGAAGACGAATCATCATCGTCCTCGTCGTCTTCCAGCAGCGAGG
ACGAGGAAGAACTAAACGAAAGAAGGGCCAGCACATGGCAGCGCAACGCCATGAGGCGTAGGCAAAAGAC
AACGAGGGAAGACAAACCTTCAGCGCCGATAAAACCAACCAACACTTACATCGGAGAAGATAACTATGAT
TACCCACAGATCAAAGTTGATGACCTGTCATCATCGCCAACCAGCTCACCCGAAAGATCCACTAGTACTC
TAGAGATCCAACCTAGCAGAGCCAGTCCAACTTCGGACATTGAGTCGGTTGAAAGGAAGATCTACAAAGC
CTATAAGTGGTTGCGATATAGTTATATTTCCTACTCTAACAACAAGGACGGTGAAACCTCTTTGGTCACA
GGCGAAGCAGACGAGGGTCGTGCCGGAACCTCTCACAAGGACAACCCCGCTCCTTCATCCTCGAAAGAGG
CTTGCTTGAACATCGCCATGGCCCAACGTAACCAAGATCTTCCCCCTGAGGGCTGTTCCAAGGACACGTT
CAAGGAAGAAACACCCCGCACGCCGTCCAACGGACCTGGTCATGAGCATTCCAGTCACGCGTGGGCGGAA
GTTCCAGAGGGAACATCTCAAGATACAGGTAATTCGGGTTCCGTCGAGCACCCGTTCGAGACTAAGAAGC
TAAACGGTAAGGCTCTCTCTTCTCGCGCGGAAGAGCCGCCGTCACCCCCAGTGCCTAAGGCGTCGGGTAG
CACACTCAACTCAGGCTCTGGAAATTGCCCTAGGACACAAAGCGACGACAGCGAAGAGAGGTCCCTGGAG
ACAATCTGCGCGAACCACAACAACGGAAGACTGCACCCCCGTCCACCCCACCCCCACAATAACGGTCAAA
ACCTGGGAGAACTAGAGGTTGTAGCCTATTCAAGCCCAGGTCACTCTGACACCGATCGCGACAATAGCTC
TCTGACTGGTACTCTCTTGCATAAAGATTGCTGTGGCTCTGAGATGGCCTGTGAGACTCCCAACGCCGGT
ACTAGGGAAGATCCAACAGACACTCCCGCCACAGACTCATCACGTGCAGTGCATGGCCACTCAGGACTTA
AGAGACAGCGTATAGAGCTTGAGGACACCGACTCCGAAAACTCGTCCTCTGAAAAGAAACTCAAGACCTG
AGGTACCCCCGGACGGCCGCTTAATTAATTGATCCGGGTTATTAGTACATTTATTAAGCGCTAGATTCTG
TGCGTTGTTGATTTACAGACAATTGTTGTACGTATTTTAATAATTCATTAAATTTATAATCTTTAGGGTG
GTATGTTAGAGCGAAAATCAAATGATTTTCAGCGTCTTTATATCTGAATTTAAATATTAAATCCTCAATA
GATTTGTAAAATAGGTTTCGATTAGTTTCAAACAAGGGTTGTTTTTCCGAACCGATGGCTGGACTATCTA
ATGGATTTTCGCTCAACGCCACAAAACTTGCCAAATCTTGTAGCAGCAATCTAGCTTTGTCGATATTCGT
TTGTGTTTTGTTTTGTAATAAAGGTTCGACGTCGTTCAAAATATTATGCGCTTTTGTATTTCTTTCATCA
CTGTCGTTAGTGTACAATTGACTCGACGTAAACACGTTAAATAAAGCTTGGACATATTTAACATCGGGCG
TGTTAGCTTTATTAGGCCGATTATCGTCGTCGTCCCAACCCTCGTCGTTAGAAGTTGCTTCCGAAGACGA
TTTTGCCATAGCCACACGACGCCTATTAATTGTGTCGGCTAACACGTCCGCGATCAAATTTGTAGTTGAG
CTTTTTGGAATTATTTCTGATTGCGGGCGTTTTTGGGCGGGTTTCAATCTAACTGTGCCCGATTTTAATT
CAGACAACACGTTAGAAAGCGATGGTGCAGGCGGTGGTAACATTTCAGACGGCAAATCTACTAATGGCGG
CGGTGGTGGAGCTGATGATAAATCTACCATCGGTGGAGGCGCAGGCGGGGCTGGCGGCGGAGGCGGAGGC
GGAGGTGGTGGCGGTGATGCAGACGGCGGTTTAGGCTCAAATGTCTCTTTAGGCAACACAGTCGGCACCT
CAACTATTGTACTGGTTTCGGGCGCCGTTTTTGGTTTGACCGGTCTGAGACGAGTGCGATTTTTTTCGTT
TCTAATAGCTTCCAACAATTGTTGTCTGTCGTCTAAAGGTGCAGCGGGTTGAGGTTCCGTCGGCATTGGT
GGAGCGGGCGGCAATTCAGACATCGATGGTGGTGGTGGTGGTGGAGGCGCTGGAATGTTAGGCACGGGAG
AAGGTGGTGGCGGCGGTGCCGCCGGTATAATTTGTTCTGGTTTAGTTTGTTCGCGCACGATTGTGGGCAC
CGGCGCAGGCGCCGCTGGCTGCACAACGGAAGGTCGTCTGCTTCGAGGCAGCGCTTGGGGTGGTGGCAAT
TCAATATTATAATTGGAATACAAATCGTAAAAATCTGCTATAAGCATTGTAATTTCGCTATCGTTTACCG
TGCCGATATTTAACAACCGCTCAATGTAAGCAATTGTATTGTAAAGAGATTGTCTCAAGCTCGGATCGAT
CCCGCACGCCGATAACAAGCCTTTTCATTTTTACTACAGCATTGTAGTGGCGAGACACTTCGCTGTCGTC
GCCTGATGCGGTATTTTCTCCTTACGCATCTGTGCGGTATTTCACACCGCATA
[142 nt withheld, positions 7824-7965]
C
[141 nt withheld, positions 7967-8107]
CCTTTGACGTTGGAGTCCACGTTCTTT
[37 nt withheld, positions 8135-8171]
ACCCTATCTCGGGCTATTCTTTTGATTTATAAGGGATTTTGCCGATTTCGGCCTATTGGTTAAAAAATGA
GCTGATTTAACAAAAATTTAACGCGAATTTTAACAAAATATTAACGTTTACAATTTTATGGTGCACTCTC
AGTACAATCTGCTCTGATGCCGCATAGTTAAGCCAGCCCCGACACCCGCCAACACCCGCTGACGCGCCCT
GACGGGCTTGTCTGCTCCCGGCATCCGCTTACAGACAAGCTGTGACCGTCTCCGGGAGCTGCATGTGTCA
GAGGTTTTCACCGTCATCACCGAAACGCGCGAGACGAAAGGGCCTCGTGATACGCCTATTTTTATAGGTT
AATGTCATGATAATAATGGTTTCTTAGACGTCAGGTGGCACTTTTCGGGGAAATGTGCGCGGAACCCCTA
TTTGTTTATTTTTCTAAATACATTCAAATATGTATCCGCTCATGAGACAATAACCCTGATAAATGCTTCA
ATAATATTGAAAAAGGAAGAGTATGAGTATTCAACATTTCCGTGTCGCCCTTATTCCCTTTTTTGCGGCA
TTTTGCCTTCCTGTTTTTGCTCACCCAGAAACGCTGGTGAAAGTAAAAGATGCTGAAGATCAGTTGGGTG
CACGAGTGGGTTACATCGAACTGGATCTCAACAGCGGTAAGATCCTTGAGAGTTTTCGCCCCGAAGAACG
TTTTCCAATGATGAGCACTTTTAAAGTTCTGCTATGTGGCGCGGTATTATCCCGTATTGACGCCGGGCAA
GAGCAACTCGGTCGCCGCATACACTATTCTCAGAATGACTTGGTTGAGTACTCACCAGTCACAGAAAAGC
ATCTTACGGATGGCATGACAGTAAGAGAATTATGCAGTGCTGCCATAACCATGAGTGATAACACTGCGGC
CAACTTACTTCTGACAACGATCGGAGGACCGAAGGAGCTAACCGCTTTTTTGCACAACATGGGGGATCAT
GTAACTCGCCTTGATCGTTGGGAACCGGAGCTGAATGAAGCCATACCAAACGACGAGCGTGACACCACGA
TGCCTGTAGCAATGGCAACAACGTTGCGCAAACTATTAACTGGCGAACTACTTACTCTAGCTTCCCGGCA
ACAATTAATAGACTGGATGGAGGCGGATAAAGTTGCAGGACCACTTCTGCGCTCGGCCCTTCCGGCTGGC
TGGTTTATTGCTGATAAATCTGGAGCCGGTGAGCGTGGGTCTCGCGGTATCATTGCAGCACTGGGGCCAG
ATGGTAAGCCCTCCCGTATCGTAGTTATCTACACGACGGGGAGTCAGGCAACTATGGATGAACGAAATAG
ACAGATCGCTGAGATAGGTGCCTCACTGATTAAGCATTGGTAACTGTCAGACCAAGTTTACTCATATATA
CTTTAGATTGATTTAAAACTTCATTTTTAATTTAAAAGGATCTAGGTGAAGATCCTTTTTGATAATCTCA
TGACCAAAATCCCTTAA
